Addgene plasmid #192393: LLP749_L2pV1_AND_B3RT_FRT_Rluc_1IF_lacZ
Purpose: To act as a 1-input state of the AND gate.
Depositing lab: Ryan Lister. Depositing organization: University of Western Australia. Publication: Synthetic memory circuits for stable cell reprogramming in plants. Lloyd JPB, Ly F, Gong P, Pflueger J, Swain T, Pflueger C, Fourie E, Khan MA, Kidd BN, Lister R. Nat Biotechnol. 2022 Jul 4. pii: 10.1038/s41587-022-01383-2. doi: 10.1038/s41587-022-01383-2. PubMed 35788565.
Backbone
  Vector backbone: pAGM4673
  Backbone manufacturer: Sylvestre Marillonnet
  Vector type: Plant Expression, Synthetic Biology
Growth in bacteria
  Bacterial resistance: Kanamycin, 50 μg/mL
  Growth temperature: 30°C
  Growth strain: DH5alpha
  Copy number: Unknown
Gene/Insert
  Gene/Insert name: Act2::FRT-OCS-FRT::B3RT-OCS-B3RT::Rluc
  Species: Renilla reniformis
  Tag / fusion protein: PEST (C terminal on insert)
  Cloning method: Restriction Enzyme; 5′ cloning site unknown (unknown if destroyed)
Terms and licenses: Academic/Nonprofit Terms; Industry Terms: Not Available to Industry
Depositor comments: Other genes: TCTP1::Fluc, TCTP1::FlpO
How to cite: LLP749_L2pV1_AND_B3RT_FRT_Rluc_1IF_lacZ was a gift from Ryan Lister (Addgene plasmid # 192393 ; http://n2t.net/addgene:192393 ; RRID:Addgene_192393)
