[The description below was written by a language model from this plasmid's Addgene catalogue record and pLannotate feature annotations shown in this document.]
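Description:
LLP749_L2pV1_AND_B3RT_FRT_Rluc_1IF_lacZ is a 13.1 kb Level 2 modular-cloning binary vector built on pAGM4673 for plant expression and synthetic biology. Its payload lies between nopaline-type left and right T-DNA border repeats, the arrangement used for Agrobacterium-mediated delivery. The backbone carries a broad-host-range incP oriV with its trfA replication protein, a ColE1/pUC-type origin for E. coli, and a kanamycin resistance gene driven by the bla promoter. A lac promoter/lacZα cassette remains next to the right border. As the "lacZ" in the name suggests, it likely serves as a blue/white placeholder for adding further modules.

The main insert is a recombinase-based AND gate reporter. According to the record, an Act2 promoter is separated from Renilla luciferase by two transcriptional blocks, each an OCS terminator: one flanked by FRT sites and one flanked by B3RT sites. Both terminators must be excised, by Flp and B3 recombinase respectively, before Rluc is transcribed. The feature table shows both OCS terminators and the FRT pair, but the annotation tool did not detect the Act2 promoter or the B3RT sites. The Rluc coding sequence is interrupted by the potato IV2 intron, preceded by a TMV Ω leader fragment, and followed by a CaMV poly(A) signal. It also carries the recorded C-terminal PEST degradation tag, which probably corresponds to the short segment annotated as a DREB2A fragment.

Depositor comments list two further units driven by the TCTP1 promoter. One is firefly luciferase with a gene 7 terminator, which probably acts as a normalisation control, though the record does not say so. The other is an intron-containing FlpO. Because only Flp is supplied, the plasmid represents the one-input state of the gate, and the B3RT-flanked terminator should keep Rluc off.
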