Features (pLannotate 1.2.2; 31 found; start..end, strand, type, name):
    824..844     +  misc_feature   TMV Ω (fragment): translational enhancer from the tobacco mosaic virus 5'-leader sequence (Gallie et al., 1988)
    878..1585    +  terminator     OCS terminator: octopine synthase terminator
   1649..1682    +  protein_bind   FRT (minimal): supports FLP-mediated excision but not integration (Turan and Bode, 2011) FLP recombinase from the Saccharomyces cerevisiae 2μ plasmid
   1683..2390    +  terminator     OCS terminator: octopine synthase terminator
   2391..2424    +  protein_bind   FRT (minimal): supports FLP-mediated excision but not integration (Turan and Bode, 2011) FLP recombinase from the Saccharomyces cerevisiae 2μ plasmid
   2425..2459    +  misc_feature   TMV Ω (fragment): translational enhancer from the tobacco mosaic virus 5'-leader sequence (Gallie et al., 1988)
   2491..2679    +  intron         IV2 intron: modified second intron of the potato ST-LS1 gene (Vancanneyt et al., 1990)
   2677..3582    +  CDS            LUCI_RENRE: Experimental evidence at protein level: Swiss-Prot protein existence level 1. Upon binding the substrate, the enzyme catalyzes an oxygenation, producing a very short-lived hydroperoxide that cyclizes into a dioxetanone structure, which collapses, releasing a CO(2) molecule. The spontaneous breakdown of the dioxetanone releases the energy (about 50 kcal/mole) that is necessary to generate the excited state of the coelenteramide product, which is the singlet form of the monoanion. In vivo the product undergoes the process of nonradiative energy transfer to an accessory protein, a green fluoresce
   3589..3663    +  CDS            DREB2A (fragment): DRE2A_ARATH - Also known as ERF045. Experimental evidence at protein level: Swiss-Prot protein existence level 1. Transcriptional activator that binds specifically to the DNA sequence 5'-[AG]CCGAC-3'. Binding to the C-repeat/DRE element mediates high salinity- and dehydration-inducible transcription. From Arabidopsis thaliana (Mouse-ear cress).
   3707..3881    +  polyA_signal   CaMV poly(A) signal: cauliflower mosaic virus polyadenylation signal
   4269..5918    +  CDS            LUCI_PHOPY: Experimental evidence at protein level: Swiss-Prot protein existence level 1. Produces green light with a wavelength of 562 nm. From Photinus pyralis (Common eastern firefly) (Lampyris pyralis).
   5941..6141    +  terminator     gene 7 terminator: transcription terminator for octopine-type Ti plasmid gene 7
   6484..6539    +  misc_feature   TMV Ω: translational enhancer from the tobacco mosaic virus 5'-leader sequence (Gallie et al., 1988)
   6541..7251    +  CDS            FLPo (fragment): nuclear-targeted site-specific recombinase FLPo is a mouse codon-optimized fusion between the SV40 nuclear localization signal and a thermostable version of the Saccharomyces cerevisiae site-specific recombinase FLP. Recombination occurs at FRT sequences.
   7251..7439    +  intron         IV2 intron: modified second intron of the potato ST-LS1 gene (Vancanneyt et al., 1990)
   7437..8028    +  CDS            FLPo (fragment): nuclear-targeted site-specific recombinase FLPo is a mouse codon-optimized fusion between the SV40 nuclear localization signal and a thermostable version of the Saccharomyces cerevisiae site-specific recombinase FLP. Recombination occurs at FRT sequences.
   8063..8237    +  polyA_signal   CaMV poly(A) signal: cauliflower mosaic virus polyadenylation signal
   8252..8294    +  CDS            lacI (fragment): lac repressor; lacI; The lac repressor binds to the lac operator to inhibit transcription in E. coli. This inhibition can be relieved by adding lactose or isopropyl-β-D-thiogalactopyranoside (IPTG).
   8307..8328    +  protein_bind   CAP binding site: CAP binding activates transcription in the presence of cAMP. E. coli catabolite activator protein
   8343..8373    +  promoter       lac promoter: promoter for the E. coli lac operon
   8377..8399    +  protein_bind   lac operator (fragment): The lac repressor binds to the lac operator to inhibit transcription in E. coli. This inhibition can be relieved by adding lactose or isopropyl-β-D-thiogalactopyranoside (IPTG). lac repressor encoded by lacI
   8434..8490    -  misc_feature   MCS: pUC18/19 multiple cloning site
   8487..8644    +  CDS            lacZα (fragment): LacZα fragment of β-galactosidase; lacZ fragment
   8650..8749    -  misc_feature   bom (fragment): basis of mobility region from pBR322
   8872..8896    +  misc_feature   RB T-DNA repeat: right border repeat from nopaline C58 T-DNA
   8993..9624    +  rep_origin     oriV: incP origin of replication
   9715..9819    +  promoter       AmpR promoter: bla
   9820..10614   +  CDS            KanR: aminoglycoside phosphotransferase; aphA-3; confers resistance to kanamycin
  10785..11373   +  rep_origin     ori: high-copy-number ColE1/pMB1/pBR322/pUC origin of replication
  11709..12854   +  CDS            trfA: TRFA_ECOLX - Experimental evidence at protein level: Swiss-Prot protein existence level 1. Also involved in plasmid copy number control, promoting intermolecular coupling of protein bound iterons at oriV, which inhibits replication initiation. From Escherichia coli.
  13003..13027   +  misc_feature   LB T-DNA repeat: left border repeat from nopaline C58 T-DNA
>Addgene plasmid #192393 | LLP749_L2pV1_AND_B3RT_FRT_Rluc_1IF_lacZ | addgene full sequence | sequence record 378301 | Addgene NGS Result
GTGCCGAATTCGGATCCGGAGTCGACAAAATTTAGAACGAACTTAATTATGATCTCAAATACATTGATAC
ATATCTCATCTAGATCTAGGTTATCATTATGTAAGAAAGTTTTGACGAATATGGCACGACAAAATGGCTA
GACTCGATGTAATTGGTATCTCAACTCAACATTATACTTATACCAAACATTAGTTAGACAAAATTTAAAC
AACTATTTTTTATGTATGCAAGAGTCAGCATATGTATAATTGATTCAGAATCGTTTTGACGAGTTCGGAT
GTAGTAGTAGCCATTATTTAATGTACATACTAATCGTGAATAGTGAATATGATGAAACATTGTATCTTAT
TGTATAAATATCCATAAACACATCATGAAAGACACTTTCTTTCACGGTCTGAATTAATTATGATACAATT
CTAATAGAAAACGAATTAAATTACGTTGAATTGTATGAAATCTAATTGAACAAGCCAACCACGACGACGA
CTAACGTTGCCTGGATTGACTCGGTTTAAGTTAACCACTAAAAAAACGGAGCTGTCATGTAACACGCGGA
TCGAGCAGGTCACAGTCATGAAGCCATCAAAGCAAAAGAACTAATCCAAGGGCTGAGATGATTAATTAGT
TTAAAAATTAGTTAACACGAGGGAAAAGGCTGTCTGACAGCCAGGTCACGTTATCTTTACCTGTGGTCGA
AATGATTCGTGTCTGTCGATTTTAATTATTTTTTTGAAAGGCCGAAAATAAAGTTGTAAGAGATAAACCC
GCCTATATAAATTCATATATTTTCCTCTCCGCTTTGAATACTGTATTTTTACAACAATTACCAACAACAA
CAAAGGTTGCTTAAGAATAAGTAATTCTTAAGCAACCCTGCTTTAATGAGATATGCGAGAAGCCTATGAT
CGCATGATATTTGCTTTCAATTCTGTTGTGCACGTTGTAAAAAACCTGAGCATGTGTAGCTCAGATCCTT
ACCGCCGGTTTCGGTTCATTCTAATGAATATATCACCCGTTACTATCGTATTTTTATGAATAATATTCTC
CGTTCAATTTACTGATTGTACCCTACTACTTATATGTACAATATTAAAATGAAAACAATATATTGTGCTG
AATAGGTTTATAGCGACATCTATGATAGAGCGCCACAATAACAAACAATTGCGTTTTATTATTACAAATC
CAATTTTAAAAAAAGCGGCAGAACCGGTCAAACCTAAAAGACTGATTACATAAATCTTATTCAAATTTCA
AAAGTGCCCCAGGGGCTAGTATCTACGACACACCGAGCGGCGAACTAATAACGCTCACTGAAGGGAACTC
CGGTTCCCCGCCGGCGCGCATGGGTGAGATTCCTTGAAGTTGAGTATTGGCCGTCCGCTCTACCGAAAGT
TACGGGCACCATTCAACCCGGTCCAGCACGGCGGCCGGGTAACCGACTTGCTGCCCCGAGAATTATGCAG
CATTTTTTTGGTGTATGTGGGCCCCAAATGAAGTGCAGGTCAAACCTTGACAGTGACGACAAATCGTTGG
GCGGGTCCAGGGCGAATTTTGCGACAACATGTCGAGGCTCAGCAGGGTTGCTTAAGAATAAGTAATTCTT
AAGCAACCTCTGTAGAGTGAACTTCACCACATATTCTGGAAGTTCCTATTCTCTAGAAAGTATAGGAACT
TCCTGCTTTAATGAGATATGCGAGAAGCCTATGATCGCATGATATTTGCTTTCAATTCTGTTGTGCACGT
TGTAAAAAACCTGAGCATGTGTAGCTCAGATCCTTACCGCCGGTTTCGGTTCATTCTAATGAATATATCA
CCCGTTACTATCGTATTTTTATGAATAATATTCTCCGTTCAATTTACTGATTGTACCCTACTACTTATAT
GTACAATATTAAAATGAAAACAATATATTGTGCTGAATAGGTTTATAGCGACATCTATGATAGAGCGCCA
CAATAACAAACAATTGCGTTTTATTATTACAAATCCAATTTTAAAAAAAGCGGCAGAACCGGTCAAACCT
AAAAGACTGATTACATAAATCTTATTCAAATTTCAAAAGTGCCCCAGGGGCTAGTATCTACGACACACCG
AGCGGCGAACTAATAACGCTCACTGAAGGGAACTCCGGTTCCCCGCCGGCGCGCATGGGTGAGATTCCTT
GAAGTTGAGTATTGGCCGTCCGCTCTACCGAAAGTTACGGGCACCATTCAACCCGGTCCAGCACGGCGGC
CGGGTAACCGACTTGCTGCCCCGAGAATTATGCAGCATTTTTTTGGTGTATGTGGGCCCCAAATGAAGTG
CAGGTCAAACCTTGACAGTGACGACAAATCGTTGGGCGGGTCCAGGGCGAATTTTGCGACAACATGTCGA
GGCTCAGCAGGAAGTTCCTATTCTCTAGAAAGTATAGGAACTTCCAACAAACAACATTACAATTACTATT
TACAATTACAATGACTTCAAAGGTGTATGATCCTGAGCAGGTAAGTTTCTGCTTCTACCTTTGATATATA
TATAATAATTATCATTAATTAGTAGTAATATAATATTTCAAATATTTTTTTCAAAATAAAAGAATGTAGT
ATATAGCAATTGCTTTTCTGTAGTTTATAAGTGTGTATATTTTAATTTATAACTTTTCTAATATATGACC
AAAATTTGTTGATGTGCAGAGAAAAAGAATGATAACTGGTCCACAATGGTGGGCAAGATGTAAACAGATG
AACGTGCTTGATTCTTTCATTAATTACTACGATTCAGAAAAGCACGCTGAGAATGCAGTTATCTTTCTTC
ACGGAAACGCTGCATCTTCATATTTGTGGAGACATGTTGTGCCTCACATTGAACCAGTGGCTAGGTGTAT
TATCCCAGATCTTATCGGAATGGGAAAGTCTGGTAAATCTGGAAATGGTTCTTACAGACTTTTGGATCAT
TATAAGTACCTCACAGCTTGGTTCGAACTTCTCAACTTACCTAAGAAGATTATTTTCGTTGGACACGATT
GGGGTGCTTGCTTGGCATTCCATTACTCATACGAACACCAAGATAAGATCAAAGCTATAGTTCATGCAGA
GAGTGTTGTGGATGTGATAGAATCTTGGGATGAGTGGCCAGATATTGAAGAGGATATTGCTTTGATCAAG
TCTGAAGAGGGAGAAAAGATGGTTCTCGAAAATAACTTTTTCGTGGAAACTATGCTTCCTTCAAAGATTA
TGAGAAAATTGGAACCAGAAGAGTTTGCTGCATATCTCGAACCTTTCAAGGAAAAAGGAGAGGTTAGAAG
GCCAACACTCAGTTGGCCTAGGGAAATACCATTAGTTAAGGGAGGTAAACCTGATGTTGTGCAGATCGTG
AGAAATTATAACGCTTACCTTAGGGCATCAGATGATTTGCCTAAGATGTTCATCGAGTCAGATCCAGGAT
TTTTCAGTAATGCTATAGTTGAAGGTGCAAAGAAATTTCCAAACACCGAGTTCGTTAAGGTGAAAGGATT
GCATTTCTCACAAGAAGATGCTCCTGATGAGATGGGAAAGTATATTAAGTCTTTTGTTGAAAGAGTGCTC
AAAAACGAGCAGGGTTCTCGATCTGATGCTTCTGAAGTAACGTCAACAAGCTCCCAGTCTGAGGTATGCA
CAGTGGAAACGCCAGGTTGTGTTGGTTCTTAAGCTTCTCTAGCTAGAGTCGATCGACAAGCTCGAGTTTC
TCCATAATAATGTGTGAGTAGTTCCCAGATAAGGGAATTAGGGTTCCTATAGGGTTTCGCTCATGTGTTG
AGCATATAAGAAACCCTTAGTATGTATTTGTATTTGTAAAATACTTCTATCAATAAAATTTCTAATTCCT
AAAACCAAAATCCAGTACTAAAATCCAGATCGCTGCAAGAATTCAAGCTTGGAGCCAACACTCGAATCCC
CACCCGTTGGACCAAACCCGGCTCATTAAGCGTCGGTTCAGATTTATTTCCTTTATTTAAAAAAAAGGAA
AGGGTAAAAAATAGAAAATTGGAAACAGTTAAAGCCCAAAATTGTAATTTACCGAGAATTGTAAATTTAC
CTGAAAACCCTACGCTATAGTTTCGACTATAAATACCAAACTTAGGACCTCACTTCAGAATCCCCTCGTC
GCTGCGTCTCTCTCCCGCAACCTTCGATTTTCGTTTATTCGCATCCATCGGAGAGAGAAAACAATCAATA
AGCGACCTACTACAAACAAGTAAGTAAGAGAAAAACCAAAAGAAGAAGAGAAACAACAAGAAGAAGTAAT
GGAGGACGCCAAAAACATAAAGAAAGGCCCGGCGCCATTCTATCCTCTAGAGGATGGAACCGCTGGAGAG
CAACTGCATAAGGCTATGAAGAGATACGCCCTGGTTCCTGGAACAATTGCTTTTACAGATGCACATATCG
AGGTGAACATCACGTACGCGGAATACTTCGAAATGTCCGTTCGGTTGGCAGAAGCTATGAAACGATATGG
GCTGAATACAAATCACAGAATCGTCGTATGCAGTGAAAACTCTCTTCAATTCTTTATGCCGGTGTTGGGC
GCGTTATTTATCGGAGTTGCAGTTGCGCCCGCGAACGACATTTATAATGAACGTGAATTGCTCAACAGTA
TGAACATTTCGCAGCCTACCGTAGTGTTTGTTTCCAAAAAGGGGTTGCAAAAAATTTTGAACGTGCAAAA
AAAATTACCAATAATCCAGAAAATTATTATCATGGATTCTAAAACGGATTACCAGGGATTTCAGTCGATG
TACACGTTCGTCACATCTCATCTACCTCCCGGTTTTAATGAATACGATTTTGTACCAGAGTCCTTTGATC
GTGACAAAACAATTGCACTGATAATGAATTCCTCTGGATCTACTGGGTTACCTAAGGGTGTGGCCCTTCC
GCATAGAACTGCCTGCGTCAGATTCTCGCATGCCAGAGATCCTATTTTTGGCAATCAAATCATTCCGGAT
ACTGCGATTTTAAGTGTTGTTCCATTCCATCACGGTTTTGGAATGTTTACTACACTCGGATATTTGATAT
GTGGATTTCGAGTCGTCTTAATGTATAGATTTGAAGAAGAGCTGTTTTTACGATCCCTTCAGGATTACAA
AATTCAAAGTGCGTTGCTAGTACCAACCCTATTTTCATTCTTCGCCAAAAGCACTCTGATTGACAAATAC
GATTTATCTAATTTACACGAAATTGCTTCTGGGGGCGCACCTCTTTCGAAAGAAGTCGGGGAAGCGGTTG
CAAAACGCTTCCATCTTCCAGGGATACGACAAGGATATGGGCTCACTGAGACTACATCAGCTATTCTGAT
TACACCCGAGGGGGATGATAAACCGGGCGCGGTCGGTAAAGTTGTTCCATTTTTTGAAGCGAAGGTTGTG
GATCTGGATACCGGGAAAACGCTGGGCGTTAATCAGAGAGGCGAATTATGTGTCAGAGGACCTATGATTA
TGTCCGGTTATGTAAACAATCCGGAAGCGACCAACGCCTTGATTGACAAGGATGGATGGCTACATTCTGG
AGACATAGCTTACTGGGACGAGGACGAACACTTCTTCATAGTTGACCGCTTGAAGTCTTTAATTAAATAC
AAAGGATATCAGGTGGCCCCCGCTGAATTGGAATCGATATTGTTACAACACCCCAACATCTTCGACGCGG
GCGTGGCAGGTCTGCCCGACGATGACGCCGGTGAACTTCCCGCCGCCGTTGTTGTTTTGGAGCACGGAAA
GACGATGACGGAAAAAGAGATCGTGGATTACGTCGCCAGTCAAGTAACAACCGCGAAAAAGTTGCGCGGA
GGAGTTGTGTTTGTGGACGAAGTACCGAAAGGTCTTACCGGAAAACTCGACGCAAGAAAAATCAGAGAGA
TCCTCATAAAGGCCAAGAAGGGCGGAAAGTCCAAATTGTAAGCTTGATCCCCCGTCGACAGCTAGCTATA
TCATCAATTTATGTATTACACATAATATCGCACTCAGTCTTTCATCTACGGCAATGTACCAGCTGATATA
ATCAGTTATTGAAATATTTCTGAATTTAAACTTGCATCAATAAATTTATGTTTTTGCTTGGACTATAATA
CCTGACTTGTTATTTTATCAATAAATATTTAAACTATATTTCTTTCAAGATCGCTACTAGAATTCGAGCT
CGGAGCCAACACTCGAATCCCCACCCGTTGGACCAAACCCGGCTCATTAAGCGTCGGTTCAGATTTATTT
CCTTTATTTAAAAAAAAGGAAAGGGTAAAAAATAGAAAATTGGAAACAGTTAAAGCCCAAAATTGTAATT
TACCGAGAATTGTAAATTTACCTGAAAACCCTACGCTATAGTTTCGACTATAAATACCAAACTTAGGACC
TCACTTCAGAATCCCCTCGTCGCTGCGTCTCTCTCCCGCAACCTTCGATTTTCGTTTATTCGCATCCATC
GGAGAGAGAAAACAATCAATAAGCGACCTACTGTATTTTTACAACAATTACCAACAACAACAAACAACAA
ACAACATTACAATTACTATTTACAATTACAATGGCTCCTAAGAAGAAGAGGAAGGTGATGAGCCAGTTCG
ACATCCTGTGCAAGACCCCCCCCAAGGTGCTGGTGCGGCAGTTCGTGGAGAGATTCGAGAGGCCCAGCGG
CGAGAAGATCGCCAGCTGTGCCGCCGAGCTGACCTACCTGTGCTGGATGATCACCCACAACGGCACCGCC
ATCAAGAGGGCCACCTTCATGAGCTACAACACCATCATCAGCAACAGCCTGAGCTTCGACATCGTGAACA
AGAGCCTGCAGTTCAAGTACAAGACCCAGAAGGCCACCATCCTGGAGGCCAGCCTGAAGAAGCTGATCCC
CGCCTGGGAGTTCACCATCATCCCTTACAACGGCCAGAAGCACCAGAGCGACATCACCGACATCGTGTCC
AGCCTGCAGCTGCAGTTCGAGAGCAGCGAGGAGGCCGACAAGGGCAACAGCCACAGCAAGAAGATGCTGA
AGGCCCTGCTGTCCGAGGGCGAGAGCATCTGGGAGATCACCGAGAAGATCCTGAACAGCTTCGAGTACAC
CAGCAGGTTCACCAAGACCAAGACCCTGTACCAGTTCCTGTTCCTGGCCACATTCATCAACTGCGGCAGG
TTCAGCGACATCAAGAACGTGGACCCCAAGAGCTTCAAGCTGGTGCAGAACAAGTACCTGGGCGTGATCA
TTCAGTGCCTGGTGACCGAGACTAAGACAAGCGTGTCCAGGTAAGTTTCTGCTTCTACCTTTGATATATA
TATAATAATTATCATTAATTAGTAGTAATATAATATTTCAAATATTTTTTTCAAAATAAAAGAATGTAGT
ATATAGCAATTGCTTTTCTGTAGTTTATAAGTGTGTATATTTTAATTTATAACTTTTCTAATATATGACC
AAAATTTGTTGATGTGCAGGCACATCTACTTTTTCAGCGCCAGAGGCAGGATCGACCCCCTGGTGTACCT
GGACGAGTTCCTGAGGAACAGCGAGCCCGTGCTGAAGAGAGTGAACAGGACCGGCAACAGCAGCAGCAAC
AAGCAGGAGTACCAGCTGCTGAAGGACAACCTGGTGCGCAGCTACAACAAGGCCCTGAAGAAGAACGCCC
CCTACCCCATCTTCGCTATCAAGAACGGCCCTAAGAGCCACATCGGCAGGCACCTGATGACCAGCTTTCT
GAGCATGAAGGGCCTGACCGAGCTGACAAACGTGGTGGGCAACTGGAGCGACAAGAGGGCCTCCGCCGTG
GCCAGGACCACCTACACCCACCAGATCACCGCCATCCCCGACCACTACTTCGCCCTGGTGTCCAGGTACT
ACGCCTACGACCCCATCAGCAAGGAGATGATCGCCCTGAAGGACGAGACTAACCCCATCGAGGAGTGGCA
GCACATCGAGCAGCTGAAGGGCAGCGCCGAGGGCAGCATCAGATACCCCGCCTGGAACGGCATCATCAGC
CAGGAGGTGCTGGACTACCTGAGCAGCTACATCAACAGGCGGATCTGAGCTTCTCTAGCTAGAGTCGATC
GACAAGCTCGAGTTTCTCCATAATAATGTGTGAGTAGTTCCCAGATAAGGGAATTAGGGTTCCTATAGGG
TTTCGCTCATGTGTTGAGCATATAAGAAACCCTTAGTATGTATTTGTATTTGTAAAATACTTCTATCAAT
AAAATTTCTAATTCCTAAAACCAAAATCCAGTACTAAAATCCAGATCGCTTTACTGAGACCGCAGCTGGC
ACGACAGGTTTCCCGACTGGAAAGCGGGCAGTGAGCGCAACGCAATTAATGTGAGTTAGCTCACTCATTA
GGCACCCCAGGCTTTACACTTTATGCTTCCGGCTCGTATGTTGTGTGGAATTGTGAGCGGATAACAATTT
CACACAGGAAACAGCTATGACCATGATTACGCCAAGCTTGCATGCCTGCAGGTCGACTCTAGAGGATCCC
CGGGTACCGAGCTCGAATTCACTGGCCGTCGTTTTACAACGTCGTGACTGGGAAAACCCTGGCGTTACCC
AACTTAATCGCCTTGCAGCACATCCCCCTTTCGCCAGCTGGCGTAATAGCGAAGAGGCCCGCACCGATCG
CCCTTCCCAACAGTTGCGCAGCCTGAATGGCGAATGGCGCCTGATGCGGTATTTTCTCCTTACGCATCTG
TGCGGTATTTCACACCGCATATGGTGCACTCTCAGTACAATCTGCTCTGATGCCGCATAGTTAAGCCAGC
CCCGACACCCGCCAACACCCGCTGACGCGCCCTGACGGGCTTGTCTGCTCCCGGCATCCGCTTACAGACA
AGCTGTGACGGTCTCAGGGACACGAAGTGATCCGTTTAAACTATCAGTGTTTGACAGGATATATTGGCGG
GTAAACCTAAGAGAAAAGAGCGTTTATTAGAATAATCGGATATTTAAAAGGGCGTGAAAAGGTTTATCCG
TTCGTCCATTTGTATGTGCCAGCCGCCTTTGCGACGCTCACCGGGCTGGTTGCCCTCGCCGCTGGGCTGG
CGGCCGTCTATGGCCCTGCAAACGCGCCAGAAACGCCGTCGAAGCCGTGTGCGAGACACCGCGGCCGCCG
GCGTTGTGGATACCTCGCGGAAAACTTGGCCCTCACTGACAGATGAGGGGCGGACGTTGACACTTGAGGG
GCCGACTCACCCGGCGCGGCGTTGACAGATGAGGGGCAGGCTCGATTTCGGCCGGCGACGTGGAGCTGGC
CAGCCTCGCAAATCGGCGAAAACGCCTGATTTTACGCGAGTTTCCCACAGATGATGTGGACAAGCCTGGG
GATAAGTGCCCTGCGGTATTGACACTTGAGGGGCGCGACTACTGACAGATGAGGGGCGCGATCCTTGACA
CTTGAGGGGCAGAGTGCTGACAGATGAGGGGCGCACCTATTGACATTTGAGGGGCTGTCCACAGGCAGAA
AATCCAGCATTTGCAAGGGTTTCCGCCCGTTTTTCGGCCACCGCTAACCTGTCTTTTAACCTGCTTTTAA
ACCAATATTTATAAACCTTGTTTTTAACCAGGGCTGCGCCCTGTGCGCGTGACCGCGCACGCCGAAGGGG
GGTGCCCCCCCTTCTCGAACCCTCCCGGCCCGCTAACGCGGGCCTCCCATCCCCCCAGGGGCTGCGCCCC
TCGGCCGCGAACGGCCTCACCCCAAAAATGGCAGCGCTGGCCAATTCCCGAGTGCGCGGAACCCCTATTT
GTTTATTTTTCTAAATACATTCAAATATGTATCCGCTCATGAGACAATAACCCTGATAAATGCTTCAATA
ATATTGAAAAAGGAAGAGTATGGCTAAAATGAGAATATCACCGGAATTGAAAAAACTGATCGAAAAATAC
CGCTGCGTAAAAGATACGGAAGGAATGTCTCCTGCTAAGGTATATAAGCTGGTGGGAGAAAATGAAAACC
TATATTTAAAAATGACGGACAGCCGGTATAAAGGGACCACCTATGATGTGGAACGGGAAAAGGACATGAT
GCTATGGCTGGAAGGAAAGCTGCCTGTTCCAAAGGTCCTGCACTTTGAACGGCATGATGGCTGGAGCAAT
CTGCTCATGAGTGAGGCCGATGGCGTCCTTTGCTCGGAAGAGTATGAAGATGAACAAAGCCCTGAAAAGA
TTATCGAGCTGTATGCGGAGTGCATCAGGCTCTTTCACTCCATCGACATATCGGATTGTCCCTATACGAA
TAGCTTAGACAGCCGCTTAGCCGAATTGGATTACTTACTGAATAACGATCTGGCCGATGTGGATTGCGAA
AACTGGGAAGAGGACACTCCATTTAAAGATCCGCGCGAGCTGTATGATTTTTTAAAGACGGAAAAGCCCG
AAGAGGAACTTGTCTTTTCCCACGGCGACCTGGGAGACAGCAACATCTTTGTGAAAGATGGCAAAGTAAG
TGGCTTTATTGATCTTGGGAGAAGCGGCAGGGCGGACAAGTGGTATGACATTGCCTTCTGCGTCCGGTCG
CTCAGGGAGGATATCGGGGAAGAACAGTATGTCGAGCTATTTTTTGACTTACTGGGGATCAAGCCTGATT
GGGAGAAAATAAAATATTATATTTTACTGGATGAATTGTTTTAGCTGTCAGACCAAGTTTACTCATATAT
ACTTTAGATTGATTTAAAACTTCATTTTTAATTTAAAAGGATCTAGGTGAAGATCCTTTTTGATAATCTC
ATGACCAAAATCCCTTAACGTGAGTTTTCGTTCCACTGAGCGTCAGACCCCGTAGAAAAGATCAAAGGAT
CTTCTTGAGATCCTTTTTTTCTGCGCGTAATCTGCTGCTTGCAAACAAAAAAACCACCGCTACCAGCGGT
GGTTTGTTTGCCGGATCAAGAGCTACCAACTCTTTTTCCGAAGGTAACTGGCTTCAGCAGAGCGCAGATA
CCAAATACTGTTCTTCTAGTGTAGCCGTAGTTAGGCCACCACTTCAAGAACTCTGTAGCACCGCCTACAT
ACCTCGCTCTGCTAATCCTGTTACCAGTGGCTGCTGCCAGTGGCGATAAGTCGTGTCTTACCGGGTTGGA
CTCAAGACGATAGTTACCGGATAAGGCGCAGCGGTCGGGCTGAACGGGGGGTTCGTGCACACAGCCCAGC
TTGGAGCGAACGACCTACACCGAACTGAGATACCTACAGCGTGAGCTATGAGAAAGCGCCACGCTTCCCG
AAGGGAGAAAGGCGGACAGGTATCCGGTAAGCGGCAGGGTCGGAACAGGAGAGCGCACGAGGGAGCTTCC
AGGGGGAAACGCCTGGTATCTTTATAGTCCTGTCGGGTTTCGCCACCTCTGACTTGAGCGTCGATTTTTG
TGATGCTCGTCAGGGGGGCGGAGCCTATGGAAAAACGCCAGCAACGCGGCCTTTTTACGGTTCCTGGCAG
ATCCTAGATGTGGCGCAACGATGCCGGCGACAAGCAGGAGCGCACCGACTTCTTCCGCATCAAGTGTTTT
GGCTCTCAGGCCGAGGCCCACGGCAAGTATTTGGGCAAGGGGTCGCTGGTATTCGTGCAGGGCAAGATTC
GGAATACCAAGTACGAGAAGGACGGCCAGACGGTCTACGGGACCGACTTCATTGCCGATAAGGTGGATTA
TCTGGACACCAAGGCACCAGGCGGGTCAAATCAGGAATAAGGGCACATTGCCCCGGCGTGAGTCGGGGCA
ATCCCGCAAGGAGGGTGAATGAATCGGACGTTTGACCGGAAGGCATACAGGCAAGAACTGATCGACGCGG
GGTTTTCCGCCGAGGATGCCGAAACCATCGCAAGCCGCACCGTCATGCGTGCGCCCCGCGAAACCTTCCA
GTCCGTCGGCTCGATGGTCCAGCAAGCTACGGCCAAGATCGAGCGCGACAGCGTGCAACTGGCTCCCCCT
GCCCTGCCCGCGCCATCGGCCGCCGTGGAGCGTTCGCGTCGTCTTGAACAGGAGGCGGCAGGTTTGGCGA
AGTCGATGACCATCGACACGCGAGGAACTATGACGACCAAGAAGCGAAAAACCGCCGGCGAGGACCTGGC
AAAACAGGTCAGCGAGGCCAAGCAGGCCGCGTTGCTGAAACACACGAAGCAGCAGATCAAGGAAATGCAG
CTTTCCTTGTTCGATATTGCGCCGTGGCCGGACACGATGCGAGCGATGCCAAACGACACGGCCCGCTCTG
CCCTGTTCACCACGCGCAACAAGAAAATCCCGCGCGAGGCGCTGCAAAACAAGGTCATTTTCCACGTCAA
CAAGGACGTGAAGATCACCTACACCGGCGTCGAGCTGCGGGCCGACGATGACGAACTGGTGTGGCAGCAG
GTGTTGGAGTACGCGAAGCGCACCCCTATCGGCGAGCCGATCACCTTCACGTTCTACGAGCTTTGCCAGG
ACCTGGGCTGGTCGATCAATGGCCGGTATTACACGAAGGCCGAGGAATGCCTGTCGCGCCTACAGGCGAC
GGCGATGGGCTTCACGTCCGACCGCGTTGGGCACCTGGAATCGGTGTCGCTGCTGCACCGCTTCCGCGTC
CTGGACCGTGGCAAGAAAACGTCCCGTTGCCAGGTCCTGATCGACGAGGAAATCGTCGTGCTGTTTGCTG
GCGACCACTACACGAAATTCATATGGGAGAAGTACCGCAAGCTGTCGCCGACGGCCCGACGGATGTTCGA
CTATTTCAGCTCGCACCGGGAGCCGTACCCGCTCAAGCTGGAAACCTTCCGCCTCATGTGCGGATCGGAT
TCCACCCGCGTGAAGAAGTGGCGCGAGCAGGTCGGCGAAGCCTGCGAAGAGTTGCGAGGCAGCGGCCTGG
TGGAACACGCCTGGGTCAATGATGACCTGGTGCATTGCAAACGCTAGGGCCTTGTGGGGTCAGTTCCGGC
TGGGGGTTCAGCAGCCCCTGCTCGGATCTGTTGGACCGGACAGTAGTCATGGTTGATGGGCTGCCTGTAT
CGAGTGGTGATTTTGTGCCGAGCTGCCGGTCGGGGAGCTGTTGGCTGGCTGGTGGCAGGATATATTGTGG
TGTAAACAAATTGACGCTTAGACAACTTAATAACACATTGCGGACGTTTTTAATGTACTGGGGTTGAACA
CTCT
